>Addgene plasmid #144952 | TFORF3476 | addgene full sequence | sequence record 404522 | Addgene NGS Result
TTAATGTAGTCTTATGCAATACTCTTGTAGTCTTGCAACATGGTAACGATGAGTTAGCAACATGCCTTAC
AAGGAGAGAAAAAGCACCGTGCATGCCGATTGGTGGAAGTAAGGTGGTACGATCGTGCCTTATTAGGAAG
GCAACAGACGGGTCTGACATGGATTGGACGAACCACTGAATTGCCGCATTGCAGAGATATTGTATTTAAG
TGCCTAGCTCGATACATAAACGGGTCTCTCTGGTTAGACCAGATCTGAGCCTGGGAGCTCTCTGGCTAAC
TAGGGAACCCACTGCTTAAGCCTCAATAAAGCTTGCCTTGAGTGCTTCAAGTAGTGTGTGCCCGTCTGTT
GTGTGACTCTGGTAACTAGAGATCCCTCAGACCCTTTTAGTCAGTGTGGAAAATCTCTAGCAGTGGCGCC
CGAACAGGGACTTGAAAGCGAAAGGGAAACCAGAGGAGCTCTCTCGACGCAGGACTCGGCTTGCTGAAGC
GCGCACGGCAAGAGGCGAGGGGCGGCGACTGGTGAGTACGCCAAAAATTTTGACTAGCGGAGGCTAGAAG
GAGAGAGATGGGTGCGAGAGCGTCAGTATTAAGCGGGGGAGAATTAGATCGCGATGGGAAAAAATTCGGT
TAAGGCCAGGGGGAAAGAAAAAATATAAATTAAAACATATAGTATGGGCAAGCAGGGAGCTAGAACGATT
CGCAGTTAATCCTGGCCTGTTAGAAACATCAGAAGGCTGTAGACAAATACTGGGACAGCTACAACCATCC
CTTCAGACAGGATCAGAAGAACTTAGATCATTATATAATACAGTAGCAACCCTCTATTGTGTGCATCAAA
GGATAGAGATAAAAGACACCAAGGAAGCTTTAGACAAGATAGAGGAAGAGCAAAACAAAAGTAAGACCAC
CGCACAGCAAGCGGCCGCTGATCTTCAGACCTGGAGGAGGAGATATGAGGGACAATTGGAGAAGTGAATT
ATATAAATATAAAGTAGTAAAAATTGAACCATTAGGAGTAGCACCCACCAAGGCAAAGAGAAGAGTGGTG
CAGAGAGAAAAAAGAGCAGTGGGAATAGGAGCTTTGTTCCTTGGGTTCTTGGGAGCAGCAGGAAGCACTA
TGGGCGCAGCGTCAATGACGCTGACGGTACAGGCCAGACAATTATTGTCTGGTATAGTGCAGCAGCAGAA
CAATTTGCTGAGGGCTATTGAGGCGCAACAGCATCTGTTGCAACTCACAGTCTGGGGCATCAAGCAGCTC
CAGGCAAGAATCCTGGCTGTGGAAAGATACCTAAAGGATCAACAGCTCCTGGGGATTTGGGGTTGCTCTG
GAAAACTCATTTGCACCACTGCTGTGCCTTGGAATGCTAGTTGGAGTAATAAATCTCTGGAACAGATTTG
GAATCACACGACCTGGATGGAGTGGGACAGAGAAATTAACAATTACACAAGCTTAATACACTCCTTAATT
GAAGAATCGCAAAACCAGCAAGAAAAGAATGAACAAGAATTATTGGAATTAGATAAATGGGCAAGTTTGT
GGAATTGGTTTAACATAACAAATTGGCTGTGGTATATAAAATTATTCATAATGATAGTAGGAGGCTTGGT
AGGTTTAAGAATAGTTTTTGCTGTACTTTCTATAGTGAATAGAGTTAGGCAGGGATATTCACCATTATCG
TTTCAGACCCACCTCCCAACCCCGAGGGGACCCATGCATTGCATCTCAATTAGTCAGCAACCAGGTGTGG
AAAGTCCCCAGGCTCCCCAGCAGGCAGAAGTATGCAAAGCATGCGTCTCAATTAGTCAGCAACCATAGTC
CCGCCCCTAACTCCGCCCATCCCGCCCCTAACTCCGCCCAGTTCCGCCCATTCTCCGCCCCATGGCTGAC
TAATTTTTTTTATTTATGCAGAGGCCGAGGCCGCCTCGGCCTCTGAGCTATTCCAGAAGTAGTGAGGAGG
CTTTTTTGGAGGCCTAGGCTTTTGCAAAAAGCTTTCTAGAGGTACCACCGGAGCTTACCATGACCGAGTA
CAAGCCCACGGTGCGCCTCGCCACCCGCGACGACGTCCCCAGGGCCGTACGCACCCTCGCCGCCGCGTTC
GCCGACTACCCCGCCACGCGCCACACCGTCGATCCGGACCGCCACATCGAGCGGGTCACCGAGCTGCAAG
AACTCTTCCTCACGCGCGTCGGGCTCGACATCGGCAAGGTGTGGGTCGCGGACGACGGCGCCGCCGTGGC
GGTCTGGACCACGCCGGAGAGCGTCGAAGCGGGGGCGGTGTTCGCCGAGATCGGCCCGCGCATGGCCGAG
TTGAGCGGTTCCCGGCTGGCCGCGCAGCAACAGATGGAAGGCCTCCTGGCGCCGCACCGGCCCAAGGAGC
CCGCGTGGTTCCTGGCCACCGTCGGCGTCTCGCCCGACCACCAGGGCAAGGGTCTGGGCAGCGCCGTCGT
GCTCCCCGGAGTGGAGGCGGCCGAGCGCGCCGGGGTGCCCGCCTTCCTGGAGACCTCCGCGCCCCGCAAC
CTCCCCTTCTACGAGCGGCTCGGCTTCACCGTCACCGCCGACGTCGAGGTGCCCGAAGGACCGCGCACCT
GGTGCATGACCCGCAAGCCCGGTGCCAGTTAACGAATTCTAGATCTTGAGACAAATGGCAGTATTCATCC
ACAATTTTAAAAGAAAAGGGGGGATTGGGGGGTACAGTGCAGGGGAAAGAATAGTAGACATAATAGCAAC
AGACATACAAACTAAAGAATTACAAAAACAAATTACAAAAATTCAAAATTTTCGGGTTTATTACAGGGAC
AGCAGAGATCCACTTTGGCGCCGGCTCGAGGCCTGCAGGTGCAAAGATGGATAAAGTTTTAAACAGAGAG
GAATCTTTGCAGCTAATGGACCTTCTAGGTCTTGAAAGGAGTGGGAATTGGCTCCGGTGCCCGTCAGTGG
GCAGAGCGCACATCGCCCACAGTCCCCGAGAAGTTGGGGGGAGGGGTCGGCAATTGAACCGGTGCCTAGA
GAAGGTGGCGCGGGGTAAACTGGGAAAGTGATGTCGTGTACTGGCTCCGCCTTTTTCCCGAGGGTGGGGG
AGAACCGTATATAAGTGCAGTAGTCGCCGTGAACGTTCTTTTTCGCAACGGGTTTGCCGCCAGAACACAG
GTAAGTGCCGTGTGTGGTTCCCGCGGGCCTGGCCTCTTTACGGGTTATGGCCCTTGCGTGCCTTGAATTA
CTTCCACCTGGCTGCAGTACGTGATTCTTGATCCCGAGCTTCGGGTTGGAAGTGGGTGGGAGAGTTCGAG
GCCTTGCGCTTAAGGAGCCCCTTCGCCTCGTGCTTGAGTTGAGGCCTGGCCTGGGCGCTGGGGCCGCCGC
GTGCGAATCTGGTGGCACCTTCGCGCCTGTCTCGCTGCTTTCGATAAGTCTCTAGCCATTTAAAATTTTT
GATGACCTGCTGCGACGCTTTTTTTCTGGCAAGATAGTCTTGTAAATGCGGGCCAAGATCTGCACACTGG
TATTTCGGTTTTTGGGGCCGCGGGCGGCGACGGGGCCCGTGCGTCCCAGCGCACATGTTCGGCGAGGCGG
GGCCTGCGAGCGCGGCCACCGAGAATCGGACGGGGGTAGTCTCAAGCTGGCCGGCCTGCTCTGGTGCCTG
GCCTCGCGCCGCCGTGTATCGCCCCGCCCTGGGCGGCAAGGCTGGCCCGGTCGGCACCAGTTGCGTGAGC
GGAAAGATGGCCGCTTCCCGGCCCTGCTGCAGGGAGCTCAAAATGGAGGACGCGGCGCTCGGGAGAGCGG
GCGGGTGAGTCACCCACACAAAGGAAAAGGGCCTTTCCGTCCTCAGCCGTCGCTTCATGTGACTCCACGG
AGTACCGGGCGCCGTCCAGGCACCTCGATTAGTTCTCGAGCTTTTGGAGTACGTCGTCTTTAGGTTGGGG
GGAGGGGTTTTATGCGATGGAGTTTCCCCACACTGAGTGGGTGGAGACTGAAGTTAGGCCAGCTTGGCAC
TTGATGTAATTCTCCTTGGAATTTGCCCTTTTTGAGTTTGGATCTTGGTTCATTCTCAAGCCTCAGACAG
TGGTTCAAAGTTTTTTTCTTCCATTTCAGGTGTCGTGAGGCTAGCATCGATTGATCAACAAGTTTGTACA
AAAAAGTTGGCATGCCGCGCTCTTTCCTCGTCAGGAAGCCCTCCGACCCCAATCGGAAGCCTAACTACAG
CGAGCTGCAGGACTCTAATCCAGAGTTTACCTTCCAGCAGCCCTACGACCAGGCCCACCTGCTGGCAGCC
ATCCCACCTCCGGAGATCCTCAACCCCACCGCCTCGCTGCCAATGCTCATCTGGGACTCTGTCCTGGCGC
CCCAAGCCCAGCCAATTGCCTGGGCCTCCCTTCGGCTCCAGGAGAGTCCCAGGGTGGCAGAGCTGACCTC
CCTGTCAGATGAGGACAGTGGGAAAGGCTCCCAGCCCCCCAGCCCACCCTCACCGGCTCCTTCGTCCTTC
TCCTCTACTTCAGTCTCTTCCTTGGAGGCCGAGGCCTATGCTGCCTTCCCAGGCTTGGGCCAAGTGCCCA
AGCAGCTGGCCCAGCTCTCTGAGGCCAAGGATCTCCAGGCTCGAAAGGCCTTCAACTGCAAATACTGCAA
CAAGGAATACCTCAGCCTGGGTGCCCTCAAGATGCACATCCGAAGCCACACGCTGCCCTGCGTCTGCGGA
ACCTGCGGGAAGGCCTTCTCTAGGCCCTGGCTGCTACAAGGCCATGTCCGGACCCACACTGGCGAGAAGC
CCTTCTCCTGTCCCCACTGCAGCCGTGCCTTCGCTGACCGCTCCAACCTGCGGGCCCACCTCCAGACCCA
CTCAGATGTCAAGAAGTACCAGTGCCAGGCGTGTGCTCGGACCTTCTCCCGAATGTCCCTGCTCCACAAG
CACCAAGAGTCCGGCTGCTCAGGATGTCCCCGCTGCCCAACTTTCTTGTACAAAGTGGTTGATATCGGTA
AGCCTATCCCTAACCCTCTCCTCGGTCTCGATTCTACGTAGTAATGAACTAGTCCGTAACTTGAAAGTAT
TTCGATTTCTTGGCTTTATATATCTTGTGGAAAGGACGACTGAGTAGTTCTCATACTGTTCGAACGCGTT
AAGTCGACAATCAACCTCTGGATTACAAAATTTGTGAAAGATTGACTGGTATTCTTAACTATGTTGCTCC
TTTTACGCTATGTGGATACGCTGCTTTAATGCCTTTGTATCATGCTATTGCTTCCCGTATGGCTTTCATT
TTCTCCTCCTTGTATAAATCCTGGTTGCTGTCTCTTTATGAGGAGTTGTGGCCCGTTGTCAGGCAACGTG
GCGTGGTGTGCACTGTGTTTGCTGACGCAACCCCCACTGGTTGGGGCATTGCCACCACCTGTCAGCTCCT
TTCCGGGACTTTCGCTTTCCCCCTCCCTATTGCCACGGCGGAACTCATCGCCGCCTGCCTTGCCCGCTGC
TGGACAGGGGCTCGGCTGTTGGGCACTGACAATTCCGTGGTGTTGTCGGGGAAATCATCGTCCTTTCCTT
GGCTGCTCGCCTGTGTTGCCACCTGGATTCTGCGCGGGACGTCCTTCTGCTACGTCCCTTCGGCCCTCAA
TCCAGCGGACCTTCCTTCCCGCGGCCTGCTGCCGGCTCTGCGGCCTCTTCCGCGTCTTCGCCTTCGCCCT
CAGACGAGTCGGATCTCCCTTTGGGCCGCCTCCCCGCGTCGACTTTAAGACCAATGACTTACAAGGCAGC
TGTAGATCTTAGCCACTTTTTAAAAGAAAAGGGGGGACTGGAAGGGCTAATTCACTCCCAACGAAGACAA
GATCTGCTTTTTGCTTGTACTGGGTCTCTCTGGTTAGACCAGATCTGAGCCTGGGAGCTCTCTGGCTAAC
TAGGGAACCCACTGCTTAAGCCTCAATAAAGCTTGCCTTGAGTGCTTCAAGTAGTGTGTGCCCGTCTGTT
GTGTGACTCTGGTAACTAGAGATCCCTCAGACCCTTTTAGTCAGTGTGGAAAATCTCTAGCAGTACGTAT
AGTAGTTCATGTCATCTTATTATTCAGTATTTATAACTTGCAAAGAAATGAATATCAGAGAGTGAGAGGA
ACTTGTTTATTGCAGCTTATAATGGTTACAAATAAAGCAATAGCATCACAAATTTCACAAATAAAGCATT
TTTTTCACTGCATTCTAGTTGTGGTTTGTCCAAACTCATCAATGTATCTTATCATGTCTGGCTCTAGCTA
TCCCGCCCCTAACTCCGCCCATCCCGCCCCTAACTCCGCCCAGTTCCGCCCATTCTCCGCCCCATGGCTG
ACTAATTTTTTTTATTTATGCAGAGGCCGAGGCCGCCTCGGCCTCTGAGCTATTCCAGAAGTAGTGAGGA
GGCTTTTTTGGAGGCCTAGGGACGTACCCAATTCGCCCTATAGTGAGTCGTATTACGCGCGCTCACTGGC
CGTCGTTTTACAACGTCGTGACTGGGAAAACCCTGGCGTTACCCAACTTAATCGCCTTGCAGCACATCCC
CCTTTCGCCAGCTGGCGTAATAGCGAAGAGGCCCGCACCGATCGCCCTTCCCAACAGTTGCGCAGCCTGA
ATGGCGAATGGG
[124 nt withheld, positions 6593-6716]
C
[91 nt withheld, positions 6718-6808]
A
[49 nt withheld, positions 6810-6858]
CCTTTGACGTTGGAGTCCACGTTCTTT
[37 nt withheld, positions 6886-6922]
ACCCTATCTCGGTCTATTCTTTTGATTTATAAGGGATTTTGCCGATTTCGGCCTATTGGTTAAAAAATGA
GCTGATTTAACAAAAATTTAACGCGAATTTTAACAAAATATTAACGCTTACAATTTAGGTGGCACTTTTC
GGGGAAATGTGCGCGGAACCCCTATTTGTTTATTTTTCTAAATACATTCAAATATGTATCCGCTCATGAG
ACAATAACCCTGATAAATGCTTCAATAATATTGAAAAAGGAAGAGTATGAGTATTCAACATTTCCGTGTC
GCCCTTATTCCCTTTTTTGCGGCATTTTGCCTTCCTGTTTTTGCTCACCCAGAAACGCTGGTGAAAGTAA
AAGATGCTGAAGATCAGTTGGGTGCACGAGTGGGTTACATCGAACTGGATCTCAACAGCGGTAAGATCCT
TGAGAGTTTTCGCCCCGAAGAACGTTTTCCAATGATGAGCACTTTTAAAGTTCTGCTATGTGGCGCGGTA
TTATCCCGTATTGACGCCGGGCAAGAGCAACTCGGTCGCCGCATACACTATTCTCAGAATGACTTGGTTG
AGTACTCACCAGTCACAGAAAAGCATCTTACGGATGGCATGACAGTAAGAGAATTATGCAGTGCTGCCAT
AACCATGAGTGATAACACTGCGGCCAACTTACTTCTGACAACGATCGGAGGACCGAAGGAGCTAACCGCT
TTTTTGCACAACATGGGGGATCATGTAACTCGCCTTGATCGTTGGGAACCGGAGCTGAATGAAGCCATAC
CAAACGACGAGCGTGACACCACGATGCCTGTAGCAATGGCAACAACGTTGCGCAAACTATTAACTGGCGA
ACTACTTACTCTAGCTTCCCGGCAACAATTAATAGACTGGATGGAGGCGGATAAAGTTGCAGGACCACTT
CTGCGCTCGGCCCTTCCGGCTGGCTGGTTTATTGCTGATAAATCTGGAGCCGGTGAGCGTGGGTCTCGCG
GTATCATTGCAGCACTGGGGCCAGATGGTAAGCCCTCCCGTATCGTAGTTATCTACACGACGGGGAGTCA
GGCAACTATGGATGAACGAAATAGACAGATCGCTGAGATAGGTGCCTCACTGATTAAGCATTGGTAACTG
TCAGACCAAGTTTACTCATATATACTTTAGATTGATTTAAAACTTCATTTTTAATTTAAAAGGATCTAGG
TGAAGATCCTTTTTGATAATCTCATGACCAAAATCCCTTAACGTGAGTTTTCGTTCCACTGAGCGTCAGA
CCCCGTAGAAAAGATCAAAGGATCTTCTTGAGATCCTTTTTTTCTGCGCGTAATCTGCTGCTTGCAAACA
AAAAAACCACCGCTACCAGCGGTGGTTTGTTTGCCGGATCAAGAGCTACCAACTCTTTTTCCGAAGGTAA
CTGGCTTCAGCAGAGCGCAGATACCAAATACTGTTCTTCTAGTGTAGCCGTAGTTAGGCCACCACTTCAA
GAACTCTGTAGCACCGCCTACATACCTCGCTCTGCTAATCCTGTTACCAGTGGCTGCTGCCAGTGGCGAT
AAGTCGTGTCTTACCGGGTTGGACTCAAGACGATAGTTACCGGATAAGGCGCAGCGGTCGGGCTGAACGG
GGGGTTCGTGCACACAGCCCAGCTTGGAGCGAACGACCTACACCGAACTGAGATACCTACAGCGTGAGCT
ATGAGAAAGCGCCACGCTTCCCGAAGGGAGAAAGGCGGACAGGTATCCGGTAAGCGGCAGGGTCGGAACA
GGAGAGCGCACGAGGGAGCTTCCAGGGGGAAACGCCTGGTATCTTTATAGTCCTGTCGGGTTTCGCCACC
TCTGACTTGAGCGTCGATTTTTGTGATGCTCGTCAGGGGGGCGGAGCCTATGGAAAAACGCCAGCAACGC
GGCCTTTTTACGGTTCCTGGCCTTTTGCTGGCCTTTTGCTCACATGTTCTTTCCTGCGTTATCCCCTGAT
TCTGTGGATAACCGTATTACCGCCTTTGAGTGAGCTGATACCGCTCGCCGCAGCCGAACGACCGAGCGCA
GCGAGTCAGTGAGCGAGGAAGCGGAAGAGCGCCCAATACGCAAACCGCCTCTCCCCGCGCGTTGGCCGAT
TCATTAATGCAGCTGGCACGACAGGTTTCCCGACTGGAAAGCGGGCAGTGAGCGCAACGCAATTAATGTG
AGTTAGCTCACTCATTAGGCACCCCAGGCTTTACACTTTATGCTTCCGGCTCGTATGTTGTGTGGAATTG
TGAGCGGATAACAATTTCACACAGGAAACAGCTATGACCATGATTACGCCAAGCGCGCAATTAACCCTCA
CTAAAGGGAACAAAAGCTGGAGCTGCAAGC
Features (pLannotate 1.2.2; 34 found; start..end, strand, type, name):
      5..231     +  promoter       RSV promoter: Rous sarcoma virus enhancer/promoter
    232..412     +  LTR            5' LTR (truncated): truncated 5' long terminal repeat (LTR) from HIV-1
    459..584     +  misc_feature   HIV-1 Ψ: packaging signal of human immunodeficiency virus type 1
    568..931     +  CDS            HIV-1 gag (fragment): gag protein from human immunodeficiency virus 1; gag
   1077..1310    +  misc_feature   RRE: The Rev response element (RRE) of HIV-1 allows for Rev-dependent mRNA export from the nucleus to the cytoplasm.
   1687..1713    +  CDS            Rev (fragment): human immunodeficiency virus 1 (HIV-1) Rev protein; rev; enhances nuclear export of unspliced and incompletely spliced viral mRNAs
   1720..1743    +  promoter       SV40 promoter (fragment): SV40 early promoter
   1744..1815    +  promoter       SV40 promoter (fragment): SV40 enhancer and early promoter
   1839..1974    +  rep_origin     SV40 ori: SV40 origin of replication
   2020..2616    +  CDS            PuroR (fragment): puromycin N-acetyltransferase; pac from Streptomyces; confers resistance to puromycin
   2665..2782    +  misc_feature   cPPT/CTS: central polypurine tract and central termination sequence of HIV-1
   2847..2913    +  CDS            small t antigen (fragment): SV40 (simian virus 40) small t antigen
   2920..4098    +  promoter       EF-1α promoter: strong constitutive promoter for human elongation factor EF-1α
   4119..4136    +  protein_bind   attB1 (fragment): mutant version of attB; core recombination site for the Gateway® BP reaction BP Clonase™
   4142..4933    +  CDS            SNAI1: SNAI1_HUMAN - Also known as SNAH. Experimental evidence at protein level: Swiss-Prot protein existence level 1. Involved in induction of the epithelial to mesenchymal transition (EMT), formation and maintenance of embryonic mesoderm, growth arrest, survival and cell migration. Binds to 3 E-boxes of the E-cadherin/CDH1 gene promoter and to the promoters of CLDN7 and KRT8 and, in association with histone demethylase KDM1A which it recruits to the promoters, causes a decrease in dimethylated H3K4 levels and represses transcription (PubMed:20389281, PubMed:20562920). The N- terminal SNAG domain co
   4936..4959    -  protein_bind   attB2: mutant version of attB; recombination site for the Gateway® BP reaction BP Clonase™
   4967..5008    +  CDS            V5 tag: epitope tag from simian virus 5
   5024..5077    +  promoter       U6 promoter (fragment): RNA polymerase III promoter for human U6 snRNA
   5119..5707    +  misc_feature   WPRE: woodchuck hepatitis virus posttranscriptional regulatory element
   5758..5777    +  misc_feature   cPPT/CTS (fragment): central polypurine tract and central termination sequence of HIV-1
   5779..6012    +  LTR            3' LTR (ΔU3): self-inactivating 3' long terminal repeat (LTR) from HIV-1
   6090..6211    +  polyA_signal   SV40 poly(A) signal: SV40 polyadenylation signal
   6251..6386    +  rep_origin     SV40 ori: SV40 origin of replication
   6407..6425    -  promoter       T7 promoter: promoter for bacteriophage T7 RNA polymerase
   6433..6588    +  CDS            lacZα (fragment): LacZα fragment of β-galactosidase; lacZ fragment
   6593..7021    +  rep_origin     f1 ori (sequence partly withheld): f1 bacteriophage origin of replication; arrow indicates direction of (+) strand synthesis
   7074..7178    +  promoter       AmpR promoter: bla
   7179..8039    +  CDS            AmpR: β-lactamase; bla; confers resistance to ampicillin, carbenicillin, and related antibiotics
   8210..8798    +  rep_origin     ori: high-copy-number ColE1/pMB1/pBR322/pUC origin of replication
   8981..9073    +  CDS            lacI (fragment): lac repressor; lacI; The lac repressor binds to the lac operator to inhibit transcription in E. coli. This inhibition can be relieved by adding lactose or isopropyl-β-D-thiogalactopyranoside (IPTG).
   9086..9107    +  protein_bind   CAP binding site: CAP binding activates transcription in the presence of cAMP. E. coli catabolite activator protein
   9122..9152    +  promoter       lac promoter: promoter for the E. coli lac operon
   9160..9176    +  protein_bind   lac operator: The lac repressor binds to the lac operator to inhibit transcription in E. coli. This inhibition can be relieved by adding lactose or isopropyl-β-D-thiogalactopyranoside (IPTG). lac repressor encoded by lacI
   9221..9239    +  promoter       T3 promoter: promoter for bacteriophage T3 RNA polymerase
