[The description below was written by a language model from this plasmid's Addgene catalogue record and pLannotate feature annotations shown in this document.]
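Description:
TFORF3476 is a third-generation-style, self-inactivating HIV-1 lentiviral expression plasmid built on the pLX_TRC317 backbone, carrying the human transcription factor SNAI1 (Snail) as one member of a barcoded transcription factor ORF collection. In bacteria it is maintained by a high-copy ColE1/pUC-type origin and selected with ampicillin through the β-lactamase gene. An f1 origin and remnants of a lac/T7/T3 cloning region are also present in the backbone. The depositor notes that the plasmid can recombine, as is common for constructs containing repeated LTRs.

The viral genome is transcribed from an RSV promoter fused to a truncated 5' LTR, followed by the Ψ packaging signal, a gag fragment, the RRE for Rev-dependent nuclear export, and a cPPT/CTS element. It ends in a WPRE, which enhances transcript expression, and a ΔU3 3' LTR that inactivates LTR promoter activity after integration. Two cassettes sit within this genome. An SV40 early promoter drives puromycin N-acetyltransferase for selection of transduced mammalian cells. A full EF-1α promoter drives the SNAI1 coding sequence, which is flanked by attB1 and attB2 sites left by Gateway cloning and is fused at its C terminus to a V5 epitope tag for detection.

According to the record, each ORF in the collection is paired with a unique 24-bp barcode, although the feature table does not annotate the barcode explicitly. The barcode allows the overexpressed factor to be identified by sequencing in pooled screens. The plasmid is intended for making lentivirus for stable SNAI1 overexpression, for example in pooled studies of transcription factor-driven differentiation. SNAI1 itself is a repressor of E-cadherin and an inducer of the epithelial-to-mesenchymal transition.
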