Addgene plasmid #144952: TFORF3476
Purpose: Lentiviral vector for overexpressing transcription factor ORFs with unique 24-bp barcodes. Barcodes facilitate identification of transcription factors in pooled screens.
Depositing lab: Feng Zhang. Depositing organization: Broad Institute. Publication: A transcription factor atlas of directed differentiation. Joung J, Ma S, Tay T, Geiger-Schuller KR, Kirchgatterer PC, Verdine VK, Guo B, Arias-Garcia MA, Allen WE, Singh A, Kuksenko O, Abudayyeh OO, Gootenberg JS, Fu Z, Macrae RK, Buenrostro JD, Regev A, Zhang F. Cell. 2023 Jan 5;186(1):209-229.e26. doi: 10.1016/j.cell.2022.11.026. PubMed 36608654.
Backbone
  Vector backbone: pLX_TRC317
  Backbone manufacturer: Broad Institute Genetic Perturbation Platform
  Backbone size w/o insert (bp): 8264
  Vector type: Mammalian Expression, Lentiviral
  Selectable markers: Puromycin
Growth in bacteria
  Bacterial resistance: Ampicillin, 100 μg/mL
  Growth temperature: 37°C
  Growth strain: NEB Stable
  Copy number: High Copy
Gene/Insert
  Gene/Insert name: SNAI1
  Species: H. sapiens (human)
  Insert size (bp): 998
  Entrez Gene: SNAI1 (a.k.a. SLUGH2, SNA, SNAH, SNAIL, SNAIL1, dJ710H13.1)
  Promoter: EF1a
  Tag / fusion protein: V5 (C terminal on insert)
  Cloning method: Gateway Cloning
  Sequencing primers: 5′ GGGTGGAGACTGAAGTTAGGCCAG; 3′ CACATAGCGTAAAAGGAGCAACATAG
Resource information
  A portion of this plasmid was derived from a plasmid made by: Broad Institute Genetic Perturbation Platform
Terms and licenses: Academic/Nonprofit Terms; Industry Terms: Not Available to Industry
Depositor comments: NM_005985.3 Please test multiple small colonies in case of plasmid recombination. To make this collection available in a timely manner, a portion of this collection was not fully sequenced by Addgene. If an Addgene verified full plasmid sequence is not available, please contact us prior to placing an order to request the full sequence.
How to cite: TFORF3476 was a gift from Feng Zhang (Addgene plasmid # 144952 ; http://n2t.net/addgene:144952 ; RRID:Addgene_144952)
