>Addgene plasmid #144952 | TFORF3476 | depositor partial sequence | sequence record 286971 | Insert
ATCGATTGATCAACAAGTTTGTACAAAAAAGTTGGCATGCCGCGCTCTTTCCTCGTCAGGAAGCCCTCCG
ACCCCAATCGGAAGCCTAACTACAGCGAGCTGCAGGACTCTAATCCAGAGTTTACCTTCCAGCAGCCCTA
CGACCAGGCCCACCTGCTGGCAGCCATCCCACCTCCGGAGATCCTCAACCCCACCGCCTCGCTGCCAATG
CTCATCTGGGACTCTGTCCTGGCGCCCCAAGCCCAGCCAATTGCCTGGGCCTCCCTTCGGCTCCAGGAGA
GTCCCAGGGTGGCAGAGCTGACCTCCCTGTCAGATGAGGACAGTGGGAAAGGCTCCCAGCCCCCCAGCCC
ACCCTCACCGGCTCCTTCGTCCTTCTCCTCTACTTCAGTCTCTTCCTTGGAGGCCGAGGCCTATGCTGCC
TTCCCAGGCTTGGGCCAAGTGCCCAAGCAGCTGGCCCAGCTCTCTGAGGCCAAGGATCTCCAGGCTCGAA
AGGCCTTCAACTGCAAATACTGCAACAAGGAATACCTCAGCCTGGGTGCCCTCAAGATGCACATCCGAAG
CCACACGCTGCCCTGCGTCTGCGGAACCTGCGGGAAGGCCTTCTCTAGGCCCTGGCTGCTACAAGGCCAT
GTCCGGACCCACACTGGCGAGAAGCCCTTCTCCTGTCCCCACTGCAGCCGTGCCTTCGCTGACCGCTCCA
ACCTGCGGGCCCACCTCCAGACCCACTCAGATGTCAAGAAGTACCAGTGCCAGGCGTGTGCTCGGACCTT
CTCCCGAATGTCCCTGCTCCACAAGCACCAAGAGTCCGGCTGCTCAGGATGTCCCCGCTGCCCAACTTTC
TTGTACAAAGTGGTTGATATCGGTAAGCCTATCCCTAACCCTCTCCTCGGTCTCGATTCTACGTAGTAAT
GAACTAGTCCGTAACTTGAAAGTATTTCGATTTCTTGGCTTTATATATCTTGTGGAAAGGACGACTGAGT
AGTTCTCATACTGTTCGA
