>Addgene plasmid #144952 | TFORF3476 | depositor partial sequence | sequence record 286972 | Barcode
CTGAGTAGTTCTCATACTGTTCGA
